Addgene plasmid #76625: CDK13 gRNA (BRDN0001147672)
Purpose: 3rd generation lentiviral gRNA plasmid targeting human CDK13
Depositing lab: John Doench & David Root. Depositing organization: Broad Institute. Publication: Optimized sgRNA design to maximize activity and minimize off-target effects of CRISPR-Cas9. Doench JG, Fusi N, Sullender M, Hegde M, Vaimberg EW, Donovan KF, Smith I, Tothova Z, Wilen C, Orchard R, Virgin HW, Listgarten J, Root DE. Nat Biotechnol. 2016 Jan 18. doi: 10.1038/nbt.3437. PubMed 26780180.
Backbone
  Vector backbone: lentiGuide-Puro
  Backbone manufacturer: Zhang Lab (Addgene plasmid # 52963)
  Vector type: Mammalian Expression, Lentiviral, CRISPR
  Selectable markers: Puromycin
Growth in bacteria
  Bacterial resistance: Ampicillin, 100 μg/mL
  Growth temperature: 37°C
  Growth strain: DH5alpha
  Copy number: High Copy
Gene/Insert
  Gene/Insert name: CDK13 (alt names: CDK13; NM_003718.4)
  gRNA/shRNA sequence: AGGTAACGGTGGTAATGTAG
  Species: H. sapiens (human)
  Entrez Gene: CDK13 (a.k.a. CDC2L, CDC2L5, CHDFIDD, CHED, hCDK13)
  Promoter: hU6
  Cloning method: Unknown
  Sequencing primers: 5′ U6-F; 3′ pS2-R
Terms and licenses: Academic/Nonprofit Terms; Industry Terms: Not Available to Industry
Depositor comments: The gRNA was designed to target the following Genbank reference sequence(s): NM_003718.4,NM_031267.3. Note that this plasmid does NOT contain Cas9. It should be used in conjunction with lentiCas9-Blast (Addgene #52962) or otherwise with cell lines already expressing Cas9. Browse the full kinome gRNA library at http://www.addgene.org/pooled-library/broadgpp-human-kinome/ or visit http://www.broadinstitute.org/rnai/public/ for detailed protocols and information.
How to cite: CDK13 gRNA (BRDN0001147672) was a gift from John Doench & David Root (Addgene plasmid # 76625 ; http://n2t.net/addgene:76625 ; RRID:Addgene_76625)
