[The description below was written by a language model from this plasmid's Addgene catalogue record and pLannotate feature annotations shown in this document.]
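Description:
CDK13 gRNA (BRDN0001147672) is a third-generation lentiviral guide RNA plasmid built on the lentiGuide-Puro backbone and designed to target human CDK13, a cyclin-dependent kinase; the guide was designed against two CDK13 reference transcripts. It is one member of a human kinome gRNA collection. In bacteria the 8.3 kb plasmid is maintained through a high-copy ColE1/pUC-type origin and selected with ampicillin via the β-lactamase gene. An f1 origin, an SV40 origin and remnants of a lac/T7/T3 cloning region are also annotated in the backbone.

The viral genome is transcribed in packaging cells from an RSV promoter fused to a truncated HIV-1 5' LTR, which removes the need for Tat. It carries the Ψ packaging signal with a partial gag sequence, the Rev response element for Rev-dependent nuclear export, and a cPPT/CTS element. It ends in a U3-deleted, self-inactivating 3' LTR followed by an SV40 polyadenylation signal.

Two expression units sit between the LTRs. A human U6 RNA polymerase III promoter drives the CDK13-specific spacer fused to the Streptococcus pyogenes Cas9 guide scaffold. Downstream, an EF-1α promoter with its intron A drives puromycin N-acetyltransferase, followed by a WPRE that enhances transcript expression, so transduced mammalian cells can be selected with puromycin.

The plasmid does not encode Cas9, so it must be used with a separate Cas9 vector or in cells that already express Cas9. Its typical use is CRISPR-mediated disruption of CDK13 in human cells.
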