Features (pLannotate 1.2.2; 29 found; start..end, strand, type, name):
     14..80      +  CDS            small t antigen (fragment): SV40 (simian virus 40) small t antigen
    106..317     +  promoter       EF-1α core promoter: core promoter for human elongation factor EF-1α
    318..1256    +  intron         EF-1α intron A: intron upstream of the start codon of human EF-1α
   1278..1877    +  CDS            PuroR (fragment): puromycin N-acetyltransferase; pac from Streptomyces; confers resistance to puromycin
   1893..2481    +  misc_feature   WPRE: woodchuck hepatitis virus posttranscriptional regulatory element
   2532..2551    +  misc_feature   cPPT/CTS (fragment): central polypurine tract and central termination sequence of HIV-1
   2553..2786    +  LTR            3' LTR (ΔU3): self-inactivating 3' long terminal repeat (LTR) from HIV-1
   2864..2985    +  polyA_signal   SV40 poly(A) signal: SV40 polyadenylation signal
   3025..3160    +  rep_origin     SV40 ori: SV40 origin of replication
   3181..3199    -  promoter       T7 promoter: promoter for bacteriophage T7 RNA polymerase
   3207..3362    +  CDS            lacZα (fragment): LacZα fragment of β-galactosidase; lacZ fragment
   3367..3795    +  rep_origin     f1 ori (sequence partly withheld): f1 bacteriophage origin of replication; arrow indicates direction of (+) strand synthesis
   3848..3952    +  promoter       AmpR promoter: bla
   3953..4813    +  CDS            AmpR: β-lactamase; bla; confers resistance to ampicillin, carbenicillin, and related antibiotics
   4984..5572    +  rep_origin     ori: high-copy-number ColE1/pMB1/pBR322/pUC origin of replication
   5755..5847    +  CDS            lacI (fragment): lac repressor; lacI; The lac repressor binds to the lac operator to inhibit transcription in E. coli. This inhibition can be relieved by adding lactose or isopropyl-β-D-thiogalactopyranoside (IPTG).
   5860..5881    +  protein_bind   CAP binding site: CAP binding activates transcription in the presence of cAMP. E. coli catabolite activator protein
   5896..5926    +  promoter       lac promoter: promoter for the E. coli lac operon
   5934..5950    +  protein_bind   lac operator: The lac repressor binds to the lac operator to inhibit transcription in E. coli. This inhibition can be relieved by adding lactose or isopropyl-β-D-thiogalactopyranoside (IPTG). lac repressor encoded by lacI
   5995..6013    +  promoter       T3 promoter: promoter for bacteriophage T3 RNA polymerase
   6041..6267    +  promoter       RSV promoter: Rous sarcoma virus enhancer/promoter
   6268..6448    +  LTR            5' LTR (truncated): truncated 5' long terminal repeat (LTR) from HIV-1
   6495..6620    +  misc_feature   HIV-1 Ψ: packaging signal of human immunodeficiency virus type 1
   6604..6967    +  CDS            HIV-1 gag (fragment): gag protein from human immunodeficiency virus 1; gag
   7113..7346    +  misc_feature   RRE: The Rev response element (RRE) of HIV-1 allows for Rev-dependent mRNA export from the nucleus to the cytoplasm.
   7723..7749    +  CDS            Rev (fragment): human immunodeficiency virus 1 (HIV-1) Rev protein; rev; enhances nuclear export of unspliced and incompletely spliced viral mRNAs
   7753..7993    +  promoter       U6 promoter: RNA polymerase III promoter for human U6 snRNA
   8023..8098    +  misc_RNA       gRNA scaffold: guide RNA scaffold for the Streptococcus pyogenes CRISPR/Cas9 system
   8154..8271    +  misc_feature   cPPT/CTS: central polypurine tract and central termination sequence of HIV-1
>Addgene plasmid #76625 | CDK13 gRNA (BRDN0001147672) | addgene full sequence | sequence record 186192 | Addgene Assembled Sequence
CCCGGGTGCAAAGATGGATAAAGTTTTAAACAGAGAGGAATCTTTGCAGCTAATGGACCTTCTAGGTCTT
GAAAGGAGTGGGAATTGGCTCCGGTGCCCGTCAGTGGGCAGAGCGCACATCGCCCACAGTCCCCGAGAAG
TTGGGGGGAGGGGTCGGCAATTGATCCGGTGCCTAGAGAAGGTGGCGCGGGGTAAACTGGGAAAGTGATG
TCGTGTACTGGCTCCGCCTTTTTCCCGAGGGTGGGGGAGAACCGTATATAAGTGCAGTAGTCGCCGTGAA
CGTTCTTTTTCGCAACGGGTTTGCCGCCAGAACACAGGTAAGTGCCGTGTGTGGTTCCCGCGGGCCTGGC
CTCTTTACGGGTTATGGCCCTTGCGTGCCTTGAATTACTTCCACCTGGCTGCAGTACGTGATTCTTGATC
CCGAGCTTCGGGTTGGAAGTGGGTGGGAGAGTTCGAGGCCTTGCGCTTAAGGAGCCCCTTCGCCTCGTGC
TTGAGTTGAGGCCTGGCCTGGGCGCTGGGGCCGCCGCGTGCGAATCTGGTGGCACCTTCGCGCCTGTCTC
GCTGCTTTCGATAAGTCTCTAGCCATTTAAAATTTTTGATGACCTGCTGCGACGCTTTTTTTCTGGCAAG
ATAGTCTTGTAAATGCGGGCCAAGATCTGCACACTGGTATTTCGGTTTTTGGGGCCGCGGGCGGCGACGG
GGCCCGTGCGTCCCAGCGCACATGTTCGGCGAGGCGGGGCCTGCGAGCGCGGCCACCGAGAATCGGACGG
GGGTAGTCTCAAGCTGGCCGGCCTGCTCTGGTGCCTGGCCTCGCGCCGCCGTGTATCGCCCCGCCCTGGG
CGGCAAGGCTGGCCCGGTCGGCACCAGTTGCGTGAGCGGAAAGATGGCCGCTTCCCGGCCCTGCTGCAGG
GAGCTCAAAATGGAGGACGCGGCGCTCGGGAGAGCGGGCGGGTGAGTCACCCACACAAAGGAAAAGGGCC
TTTCCGTCCTCAGCCGTCGCTTCATGTGACTCCACGGAGTACCGGGCGCCGTCCAGGCACCTCGATTAGT
TCTCGAGCTTTTGGAGTACGTCGTCTTTAGGTTGGGGGGAGGGGTTTTATGCGATGGAGTTTCCCCACAC
TGAGTGGGTGGAGACTGAAGTTAGGCCAGCTTGGCACTTGATGTAATTCTCCTTGGAATTTGCCCTTTTT
GAGTTTGGATCTTGGTTCATTCTCAAGCCTCAGACAGTGGTTCAAAGTTTTTTTCTTCCATTTCAGGTGT
CGTGACGTACGGCCACCATGACCGAGTACAAGCCCACGGTGCGCCTCGCCACCCGCGACGACGTCCCCAG
GGCCGTACGCACCCTCGCCGCCGCGTTCGCCGACTACCCCGCCACGCGCCACACCGTCGATCCGGACCGC
CACATCGAGCGGGTCACCGAGCTGCAAGAACTCTTCCTCACGCGCGTCGGGCTCGACATCGGCAAGGTGT
GGGTCGCGGACGACGGCGCCGCCGTGGCGGTCTGGACCACGCCGGAGAGCGTCGAAGCGGGGGCGGTGTT
CGCCGAGATCGGCCCGCGCATGGCCGAGTTGAGCGGTTCCCGGCTGGCCGCGCAGCAACAGATGGAAGGC
CTCCTGGCGCCGCACCGGCCCAAGGAGCCCGCGTGGTTCCTGGCCACCGTCGGAGTCTCGCCCGACCACC
AGGGCAAGGGTCTGGGCAGCGCCGTCGTGCTCCCCGGAGTGGAGGCGGCCGAGCGCGCCGGGGTGCCCGC
CTTCCTGGAGACCTCCGCGCCCCGCAACCTCCCCTTCTACGAGCGGCTCGGCTTCACCGTCACCGCCGAC
GTCGAGGTGCCCGAAGGACCGCGCACCTGGTGCATGACCCGCAAGCCCGGTGCCTGAACGCGTTAAGTCG
ACAATCAACCTCTGGATTACAAAATTTGTGAAAGATTGACTGGTATTCTTAACTATGTTGCTCCTTTTAC
GCTATGTGGATACGCTGCTTTAATGCCTTTGTATCATGCTATTGCTTCCCGTATGGCTTTCATTTTCTCC
TCCTTGTATAAATCCTGGTTGCTGTCTCTTTATGAGGAGTTGTGGCCCGTTGTCAGGCAACGTGGCGTGG
TGTGCACTGTGTTTGCTGACGCAACCCCCACTGGTTGGGGCATTGCCACCACCTGTCAGCTCCTTTCCGG
GACTTTCGCTTTCCCCCTCCCTATTGCCACGGCGGAACTCATCGCCGCCTGCCTTGCCCGCTGCTGGACA
GGGGCTCGGCTGTTGGGCACTGACAATTCCGTGGTGTTGTCGGGGAAATCATCGTCCTTTCCTTGGCTGC
TCGCCTGTGTTGCCACCTGGATTCTGCGCGGGACGTCCTTCTGCTACGTCCCTTCGGCCCTCAATCCAGC
GGACCTTCCTTCCCGCGGCCTGCTGCCGGCTCTGCGGCCTCTTCCGCGTCTTCGCCTTCGCCCTCAGACG
AGTCGGATCTCCCTTTGGGCCGCCTCCCCGCGTCGACTTTAAGACCAATGACTTACAAGGCAGCTGTAGA
TCTTAGCCACTTTTTAAAAGAAAAGGGGGGACTGGAAGGGCTAATTCACTCCCAACGAAGACAAGATCTG
CTTTTTGCTTGTACTGGGTCTCTCTGGTTAGACCAGATCTGAGCCTGGGAGCTCTCTGGCTAACTAGGGA
ACCCACTGCTTAAGCCTCAATAAAGCTTGCCTTGAGTGCTTCAAGTAGTGTGTGCCCGTCTGTTGTGTGA
CTCTGGTAACTAGAGATCCCTCAGACCCTTTTAGTCAGTGTGGAAAATCTCTAGCAGTACGTATAGTAGT
TCATGTCATCTTATTATTCAGTATTTATAACTTGCAAAGAAATGAATATCAGAGAGTGAGAGGAACTTGT
TTATTGCAGCTTATAATGGTTACAAATAAAGCAATAGCATCACAAATTTCACAAATAAAGCATTTTTTTC
ACTGCATTCTAGTTGTGGTTTGTCCAAACTCATCAATGTATCTTATCATGTCTGGCTCTAGCTATCCCGC
CCCTAACTCCGCCCATCCCGCCCCTAACTCCGCCCAGTTCCGCCCATTCTCCGCCCCATGGCTGACTAAT
TTTTTTTATTTATGCAGAGGCCGAGGCCGCCTCGGCCTCTGAGCTATTCCAGAAGTAGTGAGGAGGCTTT
TTTGGAGGCCTAGGGACGTACCCAATTCGCCCTATAGTGAGTCGTATTACGCGCGCTCACTGGCCGTCGT
TTTACAACGTCGTGACTGGGAAAACCCTGGCGTTACCCAACTTAATCGCCTTGCAGCACATCCCCCTTTC
GCCAGCTGGCGTAATAGCGAAGAGGCCCGCACCGATCGCCCTTCCCAACAGTTGCGCAGCCTGAATGGCG
AATGGG
[124 nt withheld, positions 3367-3490]
C
[91 nt withheld, positions 3492-3582]
A
[49 nt withheld, positions 3584-3632]
CCTTTGACGTTGGAGTCCACGTTCTTT
[37 nt withheld, positions 3660-3696]
ACCCTATCTCGGTCTATTCTTTTGATTTATAAGGGATTTTGCCGATTTCGGCCTATTGGTTAAAAAATGA
GCTGATTTAACAAAAATTTAACGCGAATTTTAACAAAATATTAACGCTTACAATTTAGGTGGCACTTTTC
GGGGAAATGTGCGCGGAACCCCTATTTGTTTATTTTTCTAAATACATTCAAATATGTATCCGCTCATGAG
ACAATAACCCTGATAAATGCTTCAATAATATTGAAAAAGGAAGAGTATGAGTATTCAACATTTCCGTGTC
GCCCTTATTCCCTTTTTTGCGGCATTTTGCCTTCCTGTTTTTGCTCACCCAGAAACGCTGGTGAAAGTAA
AAGATGCTGAAGATCAGTTGGGTGCACGAGTGGGTTACATCGAACTGGATCTCAACAGCGGTAAGATCCT
TGAGAGTTTTCGCCCCGAAGAACGTTTTCCAATGATGAGCACTTTTAAAGTTCTGCTATGTGGCGCGGTA
TTATCCCGTATTGACGCCGGGCAAGAGCAACTCGGTCGCCGCATACACTATTCTCAGAATGACTTGGTTG
AGTACTCACCAGTCACAGAAAAGCATCTTACGGATGGCATGACAGTAAGAGAATTATGCAGTGCTGCCAT
AACCATGAGTGATAACACTGCGGCCAACTTACTTCTGACAACGATCGGAGGACCGAAGGAGCTAACCGCT
TTTTTGCACAACATGGGGGATCATGTAACTCGCCTTGATCGTTGGGAACCGGAGCTGAATGAAGCCATAC
CAAACGACGAGCGTGACACCACGATGCCTGTAGCAATGGCAACAACGTTGCGCAAACTATTAACTGGCGA
ACTACTTACTCTAGCTTCCCGGCAACAATTAATAGACTGGATGGAGGCGGATAAAGTTGCAGGACCACTT
CTGCGCTCGGCCCTTCCGGCTGGCTGGTTTATTGCTGATAAATCTGGAGCCGGTGAGCGTGGGTCTCGCG
GTATCATTGCAGCACTGGGGCCAGATGGTAAGCCCTCCCGTATCGTAGTTATCTACACGACGGGGAGTCA
GGCAACTATGGATGAACGAAATAGACAGATCGCTGAGATAGGTGCCTCACTGATTAAGCATTGGTAACTG
TCAGACCAAGTTTACTCATATATACTTTAGATTGATTTAAAACTTCATTTTTAATTTAAAAGGATCTAGG
TGAAGATCCTTTTTGATAATCTCATGACCAAAATCCCTTAACGTGAGTTTTCGTTCCACTGAGCGTCAGA
CCCCGTAGAAAAGATCAAAGGATCTTCTTGAGATCCTTTTTTTCTGCGCGTAATCTGCTGCTTGCAAACA
AAAAAACCACCGCTACCAGCGGTGGTTTGTTTGCCGGATCAAGAGCTACCAACTCTTTTTCCGAAGGTAA
CTGGCTTCAGCAGAGCGCAGATACCAAATACTGTTCTTCTAGTGTAGCCGTAGTTAGGCCACCACTTCAA
GAACTCTGTAGCACCGCCTACATACCTCGCTCTGCTAATCCTGTTACCAGTGGCTGCTGCCAGTGGCGAT
AAGTCGTGTCTTACCGGGTTGGACTCAAGACGATAGTTACCGGATAAGGCGCAGCGGTCGGGCTGAACGG
GGGGTTCGTGCACACAGCCCAGCTTGGAGCGAACGACCTACACCGAACTGAGATACCTACAGCGTGAGCT
ATGAGAAAGCGCCACGCTTCCCGAAGGGAGAAAGGCGGACAGGTATCCGGTAAGCGGCAGGGTCGGAACA
GGAGAGCGCACGAGGGAGCTTCCAGGGGGAAACGCCTGGTATCTTTATAGTCCTGTCGGGTTTCGCCACC
TCTGACTTGAGCGTCGATTTTTGTGATGCTCGTCAGGGGGGCGGAGCCTATGGAAAAACGCCAGCAACGC
GGCCTTTTTACGGTTCCTGGCCTTTTGCTGGCCTTTTGCTCACATGTTCTTTCCTGCGTTATCCCCTGAT
TCTGTGGATAACCGTATTACCGCCTTTGAGTGAGCTGATACCGCTCGCCGCAGCCGAACGACCGAGCGCA
GCGAGTCAGTGAGCGAGGAAGCGGAAGAGCGCCCAATACGCAAACCGCCTCTCCCCGCGCGTTGGCCGAT
TCATTAATGCAGCTGGCACGACAGGTTTCCCGACTGGAAAGCGGGCAGTGAGCGCAACGCAATTAATGTG
AGTTAGCTCACTCATTAGGCACCCCAGGCTTTACACTTTATGCTTCCGGCTCGTATGTTGTGTGGAATTG
TGAGCGGATAACAATTTCACACAGGAAACAGCTATGACCATGATTACGCCAAGCGCGCAATTAACCCTCA
CTAAAGGGAACAAAAGCTGGAGCTGCAAGCTTAATGTAGTCTTATGCAATACTCTTGTAGTCTTGCAACA
TGGTAACGATGAGTTAGCAACATGCCTTACAAGGAGAGAAAAAGCACCGTGCATGCCGATTGGTGGAAGT
AAGGTGGTACGATCGTGCCTTATTAGGAAGGCAACAGACGGGTCTGACATGGATTGGACGAACCACTGAA
TTGCCGCATTGCAGAGATATTGTATTTAAGTGCCTAGCTCGATACATAAACGGGTCTCTCTGGTTAGACC
AGATCTGAGCCTGGGAGCTCTCTGGCTAACTAGGGAACCCACTGCTTAAGCCTCAATAAAGCTTGCCTTG
AGTGCTTCAAGTAGTGTGTGCCCGTCTGTTGTGTGACTCTGGTAACTAGAGATCCCTCAGACCCTTTTAG
TCAGTGTGGAAAATCTCTAGCAGTGGCGCCCGAACAGGGACTTGAAAGCGAAAGGGAAACCAGAGGAGCT
CTCTCGACGCAGGACTCGGCTTGCTGAAGCGCGCACGGCAAGAGGCGAGGGGCGGCGACTGGTGAGTACG
CCAAAAATTTTGACTAGCGGAGGCTAGAAGGAGAGAGATGGGTGCGAGAGCGTCAGTATTAAGCGGGGGA
GAATTAGATCGCGATGGGAAAAAATTCGGTTAAGGCCAGGGGGAAAGAAAAAATATAAATTAAAACATAT
AGTATGGGCAAGCAGGGAGCTAGAACGATTCGCAGTTAATCCTGGCCTGTTAGAAACATCAGAAGGCTGT
AGACAAATACTGGGACAGCTACAACCATCCCTTCAGACAGGATCAGAAGAACTTAGATCATTATATAATA
CAGTAGCAACCCTCTATTGTGTGCATCAAAGGATAGAGATAAAAGACACCAAGGAAGCTTTAGACAAGAT
AGAGGAAGAGCAAAACAAAAGTAAGACCACCGCACAGCAAGCGGCCGCTGATCTTCAGACCTGGAGGAGG
AGATATGAGGGACAATTGGAGAAGTGAATTATATAAATATAAAGTAGTAAAAATTGAACCATTAGGAGTA
GCACCCACCAAGGCAAAGAGAAGAGTGGTGCAGAGAGAAAAAAGAGCAGTGGGAATAGGAGCTTTGTTCC
TTGGGTTCTTGGGAGCAGCAGGAAGCACTATGGGCGCAGCGTCAATGACGCTGACGGTACAGGCCAGACA
ATTATTGTCTGGTATAGTGCAGCAGCAGAACAATTTGCTGAGGGCTATTGAGGCGCAACAGCATCTGTTG
CAACTCACAGTCTGGGGCATCAAGCAGCTCCAGGCAAGAATCCTGGCTGTGGAAAGATACCTAAAGGATC
AACAGCTCCTGGGGATTTGGGGTTGCTCTGGAAAACTCATTTGCACCACTGCTGTGCCTTGGAATGCTAG
TTGGAGTAATAAATCTCTGGAACAGATTTGGAATCACACGACCTGGATGGAGTGGGACAGAGAAATTAAC
AATTACACAAGCTTAATACACTCCTTAATTGAAGAATCGCAAAACCAGCAAGAAAAGAATGAACAAGAAT
TATTGGAATTAGATAAATGGGCAAGTTTGTGGAATTGGTTTAACATAACAAATTGGCTGTGGTATATAAA
ATTATTCATAATGATAGTAGGAGGCTTGGTAGGTTTAAGAATAGTTTTTGCTGTACTTTCTATAGTGAAT
AGAGTTAGGCAGGGATATTCACCATTATCGTTTCAGACCCACCTCCCAACCCCGAGGGGACCCAGAGAGG
GCCTATTTCCCATGATTCCTTCATATTTGCATATACGATACAAGGCTGTTAGAGAGATAATTAGAATTAA
TTTGACTGTAAACACAAAGATATTAGTACAAAATACGTGACGTAGAAAGTAATAATTTCTTGGGTAGTTT
GCAGTTTTAAAATTATGTTTTAAAATGGACTATCATATGCTTACCGTAACTTGAAAGTATTTCGATTTCT
TGGCTTTATATATCTTGTGGAAAGGACGAAACACCGAGGTAACGGTGGTAATGTAGGTTTTAGAGCTAGA
AATAGCAAGTTAAAATAAGGCTAGTCCGTTATCAACTTGAAAAAGTGGCACCGAGTCGGTGCTTTTTTAA
GCTTGGCGTAACTAGATCTTGAGACAAATGGCAGTATTCATCCACAATTTTAAAAGAAAAGGGGGGATTG
GGGGGTACAGTGCAGGGGAAAGAATAGTAGACATAATAGCAACAGACATACAAACTAAAGAATTACAAAA
ACAAATTACAAAAATTCAAAATTTTCGGGTTTATTACAGGGACAGCAGAGATCCACTTTGGCGCCGGCTC
GAGGGGG
