>Addgene plasmid #76625 | CDK13 gRNA (BRDN0001147672) | depositor partial sequence | sequence record 144085 | Target Sequence
AGGTAACGGTGGTAATGTAG
