>Addgene plasmid #76625 | CDK13 gRNA (BRDN0001147672) | addgene partial sequence | sequence record 186191 | hU6-F
ACGTAGCAAAGTAATAATTTCTTGGGTAGTTTGCAGTTTTAAAATTATGTTTTAAAATGGACTATCATAT
GCTTACCGTAACTTGAAAGTATTTCGATTTCTTGGCTTTATATATCTTGTGGAAAGGACGAAACACCGAG
GTAACGGTGGTAATGTAGGTTTTAGAGCTAGAAATAGCAAGTTAAAATAAGGCTAGTCCGTTATCAACTT
GAAAAAGTGGCACCGAGTCGGTGCTTTTTTAAGCTTGGCGTAACTAGATCTTGAGACAAATGGCAGTATT
CATCCACAATTTTAAAAGAAAAGGGGGGATTGGGGGGTACAGTGCAGGGGAAAGAATAGTAGACATAATA
GCAACAGACATACAAACTAAAGAATTACAAAAACAAATTACAAAAATTCAAAATTTTCGGGTTTATTACA
GGGACAGCAGAGATCCACTTTGGCGCCGGCTCGAGGGGGCCCGGGTGCAAAGATGGATAAAGTTTTAAAC
AGAGAGGAATCTTTGCAGCTAATGGACCTTCTAGGTCTTGAAAGGAGTGGGAATTGGCTCCGGTGCCCGT
CAGTGGGCAG
